Addgene plasmid #62949: pBS-KS-attB2-SA(2)-T2A-LexA::QFAD-Hsp70
Purpose: Creating LexA::QF drivers from MiMIC lines with inserts into coding introns in Phase 2
Depositing lab: Benjamin White. Depositing organization: National Institute of Mental Health (NIMH). Publication: Plug-and-play genetic access to drosophila cell types using exchangeable exon cassettes. Diao F, Ironfield H, Luan H, Diao F, Shropshire WC, Ewer J, Marr E, Potter CJ, Landgraf M, White BH. Cell Rep. 2015 Mar 3;10(8):1410-21. doi: 10.1016/j.celrep.2015.01.059. Epub 2015 Feb 26. PubMed 25732830.
Backbone
  Vector backbone: pBS-KS-attB1-2-PT-SA-SD-2
  Backbone manufacturer: Hugo Bellen
  Backbone size w/o insert (bp): 3394
  Total vector size (bp): 5119
Growth in bacteria
  Bacterial resistance: Ampicillin, 100 μg/mL
  Growth temperature: 37°C
  Growth strain: DH5alpha
  Copy number: High Copy
Gene/Insert
  Gene/Insert name: T2A-LexA::QFAD-Hsp70
  Insert size (bp): 1711
Terms and licenses: Academic/Nonprofit Terms; Industry Terms: Not Available to Industry
Depositor comments: This plasmid was generated by the laboratory of Christopher Potter and is based on the LexA::QFAD construct (http://www.addgene.org/46123/) published at: http://dx.doi.org/10.1038/nmeth.3250 Other reference: Venken KJT, et al, 2011, MiMIC: a highly versatile transposon insertion resource for engineering Drosophila melanogaster genes. Nature Method: 8:737-744.
How to cite: pBS-KS-attB2-SA(2)-T2A-LexA::QFAD-Hsp70 was a gift from Benjamin White (Addgene plasmid # 62949 ; http://n2t.net/addgene:62949 ; RRID:Addgene_62949)
