[The description below was written by a language model from this plasmid's Addgene catalogue record and pLannotate feature annotations shown in this document.]
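Description:
pBS-KS-attB2-SA(2)-T2A-LexA::QFAD-Hsp70 is a 5.1 kb pBluescript-KS-derived donor plasmid for recombinase-mediated cassette exchange in Drosophila, built on the MiMIC protein-trap backbone pBS-KS-attB1-2-PT-SA-SD-2. It is propagated in E. coli as a high-copy plasmid through its ColE1/pUC origin with ampicillin selection. It also retains typical pBluescript elements: an f1 origin, remnants of lacZα and the lac promoter/operator, and flanking T7 and T3 promoters.

The payload of about 1.7 kb lies between two φC31 attB sites in inverted orientation. These allow φC31 integrase to swap the cassette into the attP-flanked MiMIC transposon already present in a fly line. According to the construct name, the cassette begins with a splice acceptor in reading phase 2, followed by a T2A peptide sequence and the LexA::QFAD coding region, and ends in an Hsp70 terminator. The feature table annotates only the bacterial LexA coding sequence and the adjoining fragment of Neurospora qa-1F (QF) that supplies the activation domain, not the splice acceptor, T2A or Hsp70 sequences. The cassette carries no promoter of its own. When it is placed in a coding intron of matching phase, the splice acceptor captures the host gene's transcript. The T2A element then causes the chimeric transcription factor to be released as a separate polypeptide from the truncated native protein.

The result is a LexA::QF driver expressed in the pattern of the trapped gene, able to activate LexAop-controlled transgenes. The plasmid is intended for converting MiMIC lines with phase 2 coding-intron insertions into such drivers.
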