Features (pLannotate 1.2.2; 16 found; start..end, strand, type, name):
    254..842     -  rep_origin     ori: high-copy-number ColE1/pMB1/pBR322/pUC origin of replication
   1013..1873    -  CDS            AmpR: β-lactamase; bla; confers resistance to ampicillin, carbenicillin, and related antibiotics
   1874..1978    -  promoter       AmpR promoter: bla
   2031..2459    -  rep_origin     f1 ori (sequence partly withheld): f1 bacteriophage origin of replication; arrow indicates direction of (+) strand synthesis
   2464..2619    -  CDS            lacZα (fragment): LacZα fragment of β-galactosidase; lacZ fragment
   2627..2645    +  promoter       T7 promoter: promoter for bacteriophage T7 RNA polymerase
   2681..2750    +  protein_bind   attB: attB site for the φC31 integrase (Groth et al., 2000) phage φC31 integrase
   3008..3613    +  CDS            lexA: LEXA_ECOLI - Also known as exrA, spr, tsl, umuA. Experimental evidence at protein level: Swiss-Prot protein existence level 1. Represses a number of genes involved in the response to DNA damage (SOS response), including recA and lexA. Binds to the 16 bp palindromic sequence 5'-CTGTATATATATACAG-3'. In the presence of single- stranded DNA, RecA interacts with LexA causing an autocatalytic cleavage which disrupts the DNA-binding part of LexA, leading to derepression of the SOS regulon and eventually DNA repair. Implicated in hydroxy radical-mediated cell death induced by hydroxyurea treatment (Pu
   3617..4117    +  CDS            qa-1f (fragment): QA1F_NEUCR - Protein predicted: Swiss-Prot protein existence level 4. Transcription activation of genes for enzymes and proteins of quinate metabolism by binding to a 16 base-pair sequence (consensus 5'- GGRTAARYRYTTAYCC-3') in front of each Qa genes. From Neurospora crassa (strain ATCC 24698 / 74-OR23-1A / CBS 708.71 / DSM 1257 / FGSC 987).
   4376..4396    +  misc_feature   MCS (fragment): pBluescript multiple cloning site
   4823..4892    -  protein_bind   attB: attB site for the φC31 integrase (Groth et al., 2000) phage φC31 integrase
   4932..4950    -  promoter       T3 promoter: promoter for bacteriophage T3 RNA polymerase
   4995..5011    -  protein_bind   lac operator: The lac repressor binds to the lac operator to inhibit transcription in E. coli. This inhibition can be relieved by adding lactose or isopropyl-β-D-thiogalactopyranoside (IPTG). lac repressor encoded by lacI
   5019..5049    -  promoter       lac promoter: promoter for the E. coli lac operon
   5064..5085    -  protein_bind   CAP binding site: CAP binding activates transcription in the presence of cAMP. E. coli catabolite activator protein
   5098..71      -  CDS            lacI (fragment) (across the origin): lac repressor; lacI; The lac repressor binds to the lac operator to inhibit transcription in E. coli. This inhibition can be relieved by adding lactose or isopropyl-β-D-thiogalactopyranoside (IPTG).
>Addgene plasmid #62949 | pBS-KS-attB2-SA(2)-T2A-LexA::QFAD-Hsp70 | depositor full sequence | sequence record 104085 | pBS-KS-attB2-SA(2)-T2A-LexA::QFAD-Hsp70 sequence 5119 bps
GAAACCTGTCGTGCCAGCTGCATTAATGAATCGGCCAACGCGCGGGGAGAGGCGGTTTGCGTATTGGGCG
CTCTTCCGCTTCCTCGCTCACTGACTCGCTGCGCTCGGTCGTTCGGCTGCGGCGAGCGGTATCAGCTCAC
TCAAAGGCGGTAATACGGTTATCCACAGAATCAGGGGATAACGCAGGAAAGAACATGTGAGCAAAAGGCC
AGCAAAAGGCCAGGAACCGTAAAAAGGCCGCGTTGCTGGCGTTTTTCCATAGGCTCCGCCCCCCTGACGA
GCATCACAAAAATCGACGCTCAAGTCAGAGGTGGCGAAACCCGACAGGACTATAAAGATACCAGGCGTTT
CCCCCTGGAAGCTCCCTCGTGCGCTCTCCTGTTCCGACCCTGCCGCTTACCGGATACCTGTCCGCCTTTC
TCCCTTCGGGAAGCGTGGCGCTTTCTCATAGCTCACGCTGTAGGTATCTCAGTTCGGTGTAGGTCGTTCG
CTCCAAGCTGGGCTGTGTGCACGAACCCCCCGTTCAGCCCGACCGCTGCGCCTTATCCGGTAACTATCGT
CTTGAGTCCAACCCGGTAAGACACGACTTATCGCCACTGGCAGCAGCCACTGGTAACAGGATTAGCAGAG
CGAGGTATGTAGGCGGTGCTACAGAGTTCTTGAAGTGGTGGCCTAACTACGGCTACACTAGAAGGACAGT
ATTTGGTATCTGCGCTCTGCTGAAGCCAGTTACCTTCGGAAAAAGAGTTGGTAGCTCTTGATCCGGCAAA
CAAACCACCGCTGGTAGCGGTGGTTTTTTTGTTTGCAAGCAGCAGATTACGCGCAGAAAAAAAGGATCTC
AAGAAGATCCTTTGATCTTTTCTACGGGGTCTGACGCTCAGTGGAACGAAAACTCACGTTAAGGGATTTT
GGTCATGAGATTATCAAAAAGGATCTTCACCTAGATCCTTTTAAATTAAAAATGAAGTTTTAAATCAATC
TAAAGTATATATGAGTAAACTTGGTCTGACAGTTACCAATGCTTAATCAGTGAGGCACCTATCTCAGCGA
TCTGTCTATTTCGTTCATCCATAGTTGCCTGACTCCCCGTCGTGTAGATAACTACGATACGGGAGGGCTT
ACCATCTGGCCCCAGTGCTGCAATGATACCGCGAGACCCACGCTCACCGGCTCCAGATTTATCAGCAATA
AACCAGCCAGCCGGAAGGGCCGAGCGCAGAAGTGGTCCTGCAACTTTATCCGCCTCCATCCAGTCTATTA
ATTGTTGCCGGGAAGCTAGAGTAAGTAGTTCGCCAGTTAATAGTTTGCGCAACGTTGTTGCCATTGCTAC
AGGCATCGTGGTGTCACGCTCGTCGTTTGGTATGGCTTCATTCAGCTCCGGTTCCCAACGATCAAGGCGA
GTTACATGATCCCCCATGTTGTGCAAAAAAGCGGTTAGCTCCTTCGGTCCTCCGATCGTTGTCAGAAGTA
AGTTGGCCGCAGTGTTATCACTCATGGTTATGGCAGCACTGCATAATTCTCTTACTGTCATGCCATCCGT
AAGATGCTTTTCTGTGACTGGTGAGTACTCAACCAAGTCATTCTGAGAATAGTGTATGCGGCGACCGAGT
TGCTCTTGCCCGGCGTCAATACGGGATAATACCGCGCCACATAGCAGAACTTTAAAAGTGCTCATCATTG
GAAAACGTTCTTCGGGGCGAAAACTCTCAAGGATCTTACCGCTGTTGAGATCCAGTTCGATGTAACCCAC
TCGTGCACCCAACTGATCTTCAGCATCTTTTACTTTCACCAGCGTTTCTGGGTGAGCAAAAACAGGAAGG
CAAAATGCCGCAAAAAAGGGAATAAGGGCGACACGGAAATGTTGAATACTCATACTCTTCCTTTTTCAAT
ATTATTGAAGCATTTATCAGGGTTATTGTCTCATGAGCGGATACATATTTGAATGTATTTAGAAAAATAA
ACAAATAGGGGTTCCGCGCACATTTCCCCGAAAAGTGCCACCTAAATTGTAAGCGTTAATATTTTGTTAA
AATTCGCGTTAAATTTTTGTTAAATCAGCTCATTTTTTAACCAATAGGCCGAAATCGGCAAAATCCCTTA
TAAATCAAAAGAATAGACCGAGATAGGGT
[37 nt withheld, positions 2130-2166]
AAAGAACGTGGACTCCAACGTCAAAGG
[49 nt withheld, positions 2194-2242]
T
[91 nt withheld, positions 2244-2334]
G
[124 nt withheld, positions 2336-2459]
CCCATTCGCCATTCAGGCTGCGCAACTGTTGGGAAGGGCGATCGGTGCGGGCCTCTTCGCTATTACGCCA
GCTGGCGAAAGGGGGATGTGCTGCAAGGCGATTAAGTTGGGTAACGCCAGGGTTTTCCCAGTCACGACGT
TGTAAAACGACGGCCAGTGAGCGCGCGTAATACGACTCACTATAGGGCGAATTGGAGCTCGCTAGCGATG
TAGGTCACGGTCTCGAAGCCGCGGTGCGGGTGCCAGGGCGTGCCCTTGGGCTCCCCGGGCGCGTACTCCA
CCTCACCCATCTGGTCCATCATGATGGTCGACTCTAGAAGTCGATCCAACATGGCGACTTGTCCCATCCC
CGGCATGTTTAAATATACTAATTATTCTTGAACTAATTTTAATCAACCGATTTATCTCTCTTCCGCAGGT
CGGGAGGTTCCGGTGGAAGCGGAGGTAGCGGCGGATCCGAGGGCCGCGGCAGCCTGCTGACCTGCGGCGA
TGTGGAGGAGAACCCCGGGCCCATGCCACCCAAGAAGAAGCGAAAAGTAGAAGATCCAATGAAGGCTCTC
ACGGCCCGACAACAGGAAGTTTTTGATTTGATACGGGATCATATATCCCAAACGGGTATGCCTCCGACCC
GCGCAGAGATAGCACAGCGACTGGGCTTTCGATCGCCTAACGCCGCGGAGGAGCACTTGAAGGCACTGGC
CCGCAAGGGTGTCATTGAAATCGTGTCCGGTGCGAGCCGCGGAATCCGGCTGTTGCAGGAGGAGGAAGAG
GGCCTGCCACTGGTGGGACGCGTGGCCGCTGGCGAGCCGCTGCTGGCCCAGCAACACATAGAGGGACACT
ATCAGGTGGACCCCTCCTTGTTTAAGCCAAATGCTGATTTCCTGTTGCGGGTGTCGGGAATGTCCATGAA
GGACATCGGTATTATGGATGGTGACCTCCTCGCCGTCCATAAGACACAGGATGTCAGGAACGGCCAGGTA
GTCGTTGCCAGGATAGACGATGAGGTCACTGTGAAACGTCTCAAGAAGCAAGGCAATAAGGTCGAGCTGC
TGCCGGAGAATAGCGAGTTCAAGCCGATCGTGGTGGATCTGCGACAGCAGTCCTTTACTATCGAGGGCTT
GGCCGTGGGTGTGATCCGCAACGGAGATTGGCTGGGACGTCAGTTGGAGCTCCCTCCTACCGCCACGGCT
ACGGCCTCGATAATGCCGCACGTGATGGAGCAGCCTCTCAGTACCAGCATTAACCCCGTCAACGACCGCT
TCAACGGTATTCCCAACCCCACTCCGTATAACTCCGATGCAGCTCTCGATGCTATCACTCAGACCAACGA
TTATGGAAGCGTAAATACACATGGTATCCTCTCTACTTACCCGCCACCGGCTACGCACCTTAATGAAGCT
TCCGTCGCTCTCGCTCCCGGTGGCGCCCCCCCCCGACCGCCTCCTCCGTATGTTGACAGCACGACCAATC
ACCCGCCGTACCACTCGAATCTGGTTCCAATGGCGAACTTTGGTTACTCGACCGTTGATTACGATGCCAT
GGTTGACGATTTGGCTAGCATTGAATACACGGACGCTGTGGATGTCGACCCACAGTTTATGACCAATCTG
GGATTCGTTCCTGGATGTAACTTCTCCGACATTAATACATACGAACAGTGACCTAGGTTAATTAATAAAA
TGAATCGTAGATACTGAAAAACCCCGCAAGTTCACTTCAACTGTGCATCGTGCACCATCTCAATTTCTTT
CATTTATACATCGTTTTGCCTTCTTTTATGTAACTATACTCCTCTAAGTTTCAATCTTGGCCATGTAACC
TCTGATCTATAGAATTTTTTAAATGACTAGAATTAATGCCCATCTTTTTTTTGGACCTAAATTCTTCATG
AAAATATATTACGAGGGCTTATTCAGAAGCTTATCGATACCGTCGACTAAAGCCAAATAGAAATTATTCA
GTTCTGGCTTAAGTTTTTAAAAGTGATATTATTTATTTGGTTGTAACCAACCAAAAGAATGTAAATAACT
AATACATAATTATGTTAGTTTTAAGTTAGCAACAAATTGATTTTAGCTATATTAGCTACTTGGTTAATAA
ATAGAATATATTTATTTAAAGATAATTCGTTTTTATTGTCAGGGAGTGAGTTTGCTTAAAAACTCGTTTT
TAATTAAAGATCCGGAGGTAGCGGTGGAAGCGGAGGTTCCGGCAGGTAAGTTATTGAACAATGGCATCAA
ATGCCTTCATCATCACTACCCTTTAGCCCTTAAGACCCCACAATGACCTTACCCACTCAGAGAAAAAAGT
AAATATGAAAGCCCATTTGAACTTCTAAGCTTGTCGACCATCATGATGGACCAGATGGGTGAGGTGGAGT
ACGCGCCCGGGGAGCCCAAGGGCACGCCCTGGCACCCGCACCGCGGCTTCGAGACCGTGACCTACATCAT
GCATGGTACCCAGCTTTTGTTCCCTTTAGTGAGGGTTAATTGCGCGCTTGGCGTAATCATGGTCATAGCT
GTTTCCTGTGTGAAATTGTTATCCGCTCACAATTCCACACAACATACGAGCCGGAAGCATAAAGTGTAAA
GCCTGGGGTGCCTAATGAGTGAGCTAACTCACATTAATTGCGTTGCGCTCACTGCCCGCTTTCCAGTCGG
