>Addgene plasmid #62949 | pBS-KS-attB2-SA(2)-T2A-LexA::QFAD-Hsp70 | addgene partial sequence | sequence record 109943 | M13pUC-Fwd 5'-CCCAGTCACGACGTTGTAAAACG-3'
GGGCGAATTGGAGCTCGCTAGCGATGTAGGTCACGGTCTCGAAGCCGCGGTGCGGGTGCCAGGGCGTGCC
CTTGGGCTCCCCGGGCGCGTACTCCACCTCACCCATCTGGTCCATCATGATGGTCGACTCTAGAAGTCGA
TCCAACATGGCGACTTGTCCCATCCCCGGCATGTTTAAATATACTAATTATTCTTGAACTAATTTTAATC
AACCGATTTATCTCTCTTCCGCAGGTCGGGAGGTTCCGGTGGAAGCGGAGGTAGCGGCGGATCCGAGGGC
CGCGGCAGCCTGCTGACCTGCGGCGATGTGGAGGAGAACCCCGGGCCCATGCCACCCAAGAAGAAGCGAA
AAGTAGAAGATCCAATGAAGGCTCTCACGGCCCGACAACAGGAAGTTTTTGATTTGATACGGGATCATAT
ATCCCAAACGGGTATGCCTCCGACCCGCGCAGAGATAGCACAGCGACTGGGCTTTCGATCGCCTAACGCC
GCGGAGGAGCACTTGAAGGCACTGGCCCGCAAGGGTGTCATTGAAATCGTGTCCGGTGCGAGCCGCGGAA
TCCGGCTGTTGCAGGAGGAGGAAGAGGGCCTGCCACTGGTGGGACGCGTGGCCGCTGGCGAGCCGCTGCT
GGCCCAGCAACACATAGAGGGACACTATCAGGTGGACCCCTCCTTGTTTAAGCCAAATGCTGATTTCCTG
TTGCGGGTGTCGGGAATGTCCATGAAGGACATCGGTATTATGGATGGTGACCTCCTCGCCGTCCATAAGA
CACAGGATGTCAGGAACGGCCAGGTAGTCGTTGCCAGGAT
