>Addgene plasmid #62949 | pBS-KS-attB2-SA(2)-T2A-LexA::QFAD-Hsp70 | addgene partial sequence | sequence record 109944 | M13-Rev 5'-CAGGAAACAGCTATGACC-3'
TCCTAAGGGAACAAAAGCTGGGTACCATGCATGATGTAGGTCACGGTCTCGAAGCCGCGGTGCGGGTGCC
AGGGCGTGCCCTTGGGCTCCCCGGGCGCGTACTCCACCTCACCCATCTGGTCCATCATGATGGTCGACAA
GCTTAGAAGTTCAAATGGGCTTTCATATTTACTTTTTTCTCTGAGTGGGTAAGGTCATTGTGGGGTCTTA
AGGGCTAAAGGGTAGTGATGATGAAGGCATTTGATGCCATTGTTCAATAACTTACCTGCCGGAACCTCCG
CTTCCACCGCTACCTCCGGATCTTTAATTAAAAACGAGTTTTTAAGCAAACTCACTCCCTGACAATAAAA
ACGAATTATCTTTAAATAAATATATTCTATTTATTAACCAAGTAGCTAATATAGCTAAAATCAATTTGTT
GCTAACTTAAAACTAACATAATTATGTATTAGTTATTTACATTCTTTTGGTTGGTTACAACCAAATAAAT
AATATCACTTTTAAAAACTTAAGCCAGAACTGAATAATTTCTATTTGGCTTTAGTCGACGGTATCGATAA
GCTTCTGAATAAGCCCTCGTAATATATTTTCATGAAGAATTTAGGTCCAAAAAAAAGATGGGCATTAATT
CTAGTCATTTAAAAAATTCTATAGATCAGAGGTTACATGGCCAAGATTGAAACTTAGAGGAGTATAGTTA
CATAAAAGAAGGCAAAACGATGTATAAATGAAAGAAATTGAGATGGTGCACGATGCACAGTTGAAGTGAA
CTTGCGGGGTTTTTCAGTATCTACGATTCATTTTATTAATTAACCTAGGTCACTGTTCGTATGTATTAAT
GTCGGAGAAGTTACATCCAGGAACGAATCCCAGATTGGTCATAAACCTG
